>Addgene plasmid #67403 | pDEST47-ARL8A-GFP | addgene full sequence | sequence record 248280 | Addgene NGS Result
GACATTGATTATTGACTAGTTATTAATAGTAATCAATTACGGGGTCATTAGTTCATAGCCCATATATGGA
GTTCCGCGTTACATAACTTACGGTAAATGGCCCGCCTGGCTGACCGCCCAACGACCCCCGCCCATTGACG
TCAATAATGACGTATGTTCCCATAGTAACGCCAATAGGGACTTTCCATTGACGTCAATGGGTGGAGTATT
TACGGTAAACTGCCCACTTGGCAGTACATCAAGTGTATCATATGCCAAGTACGCCCCCTATTGACGTCAA
TGACGGTAAATGGCCCGCCTGGCATTATGCCCAGTACATGACCTTATGGGACTTTCCTACTTGGCAGTAC
ATCTACGTATTAGTCATCGCTATTACCATGGTGATGCGGTTTTGGCAGTACATCAATGGGCGTGGATAGC
GGTTTGACTCACGGGGATTTCCAAGTCTCCACCCCATTGACGTCAATGGGAGTTTGTTTTGGCACCAAAA
TCAACGGGACTTTCCAAAATGTCGTAACAACTCCGCCCCATTGACGCAAATGGGCGGTAGGCGTGTACGG
TGGGAGGTCTATATAAGCAGAGCTCTCTGGCTAACTAGAGAACCCACTGCTTACTGGCTTATCGAAATTA
ATACGACTCACTATAGGGAGACCCAAGCTGGCTAGTTAAGCTTGATCAAACAAGTTTGTACAAAAAAGCA
GGCTTAGAAGGAGATAGAACCATGATCGCTTTGTTCAACAAGCTGCTGGACTGGTTCAAGGCCCTATTCT
GGAAGGAGGAGATGGAGCTCACGCTGGTCGGGCTTCAGTACTCGGGCAAGACCACCTTCGTCAACGTGAT
CGCGTCAGGACAGTTCAACGAGGACATGATCCCCACCGTGGGTTTCAACATGCGCAAAATCACCAAAGGG
AATGTGACTATCAAGCTCTGGGACATTGGGGGACAGCCGCGTTTCCGCAGCATGTGGGAGCGCTACTGCC
GAGGAGTGAGCGCCATCGTGTACATGGTGGATGCTGCTGACCAGGAGAAGATTGAGGCCTCTAAGAACGA
GCTCCACAACCTACTGGACAAACCTCAGCTGCAGGGCATCCCGGTCTTAGTCCTGGGTAACAAGCGAGAC
CTTCCGGGAGCATTGGATGAGAAGGAGCTGATTGAGAAAATGAATCTGTCTGCCATCCAGGACCGAGAGA
TCTGCTGCTACTCCATCTCTTGCAAAGAAAAGGACAACATTGACATCACCCTACAGTGGCTTATTCAACA
CTCGAAGTCACGGAGAAGCGACCCAGCTTTCTTGTACAAAGTGGTTCGATCTAGAATGGCTAGCAAAGGA
GAAGAACTTTTCACTGGAGTTGTCCCAATTCTTGTTGAATTAGATGGTGATGTTAATGGGCACAAATTTT
CTGTCAGTGGAGAGGGTGAAGGTGATGCTACATACGGAAAGCTTACCCTTAAATTTATTTGCACTACTGG
AAAACTACCTGTTCCATGGCCAACACTTGTCACTACTTTCTCTTATGGTGTTCAATGCTTTTCCCGTTAT
CCGGATCATATGAAACGGCATGACTTTTTCAAGAGTGCCATGCCCGAAGGTTATGTACAGGAACGCACTA
TATCTTTCAAAGATGACGGGAACTACAAGACGCGTGCTGAAGTCAAGTTTGAAGGTGATACCCTTGTTAA
TCGTATCGAGTTAAAAGGTATTGATTTTAAAGAAGATGGAAACATTCTCGGACACAAACTCGAGTACAAC
TATAACTCACACAATGTATACATCACGGCAGACAAACAAAAGAATGGAATCAAAGCTAACTTCAAAATTC
GCCACAACATTGAAGATGGATCCGTTCAACTAGCAGACCATTATCAACAAAATACTCCAATTGGCGATGG
CCCTGTCCTTTTACCAGACAACCATTACCTGTCGACACAATCTGCCCTTTCGAAAGATCCCAACGAAAAG
CGTGACCACATGGTCCTTCTTGAGTTTGTAACTGCTGCTGGGATTACACATGGCATGGATGAGCTCTACA
AATAATGAATTAAACCCGCTGATCAGCCTCGACTGTGCCTTCTAGTTGCCAGCCATCTGTTGTTTGCCCC
TCCCCCGTGCCTTCCTTGACCCTGGAAGGTGCCACTCCCACTGTCCTTTCCTAATAAAATGAGGAAATTG
CATCGCATTGTCTGAGTAGGTGTCATTCTATTCTGGGGGGTGGGGTGGGGCAGGACAGCAAGGGGGAGGA
TTGGGAAGACAATAGCAGGCATGCTGGGGATGCGGTGGGCTCTATGGCTTCTGAGGCGGAAAGAACCAGC
TGGGGCTCTAGGGGGTATCCCC
[124 nt withheld, positions 2333-2456]
C
[91 nt withheld, positions 2458-2548]
A
[49 nt withheld, positions 2550-2598]
CCTTTGACGTTGGAGTCCACGTTCTTT
[37 nt withheld, positions 2626-2662]
ACCCTATCTCGGTCTATTCTTTTGATTTATAAGGGATTTTGCCGATTTCGGCCTATTGGTTAAAAAATGA
GCTGATTTAACAAAAATTTAACGCGAATTAATTCTGTGGAATGTGTGTCAGTTAGGGTGTGGAAAGTCCC
CAGGCTCCCCAGCAGGCAGAAGTATGCAAAGCATGCATCTCAATTAGTCAGCAACCAGGTGTGGAAAGTC
CCCAGGCTCCCCAGCAGGCAGAAGTATGCAAAGCATGCATCTCAATTAGTCAGCAACCATAGTCCCGCCC
CTAACTCCGCCCATCCCGCCCCTAACTCCGCCCAGTTCCGCCCATTCTCCGCCCCATGGCTGACTAATTT
TTTTTATTTATGCAGAGGCCGAGGCCGCCTCTGCCTCTGAGCTATTCCAGAAGTAGTGAGGAGGCTTTTT
TGGAGGCCTAGGCTTTTGCAAAAAGCTCCCGGGAGCTTGTATATCCATTTTCGGATCTGATCAAGAGACA
GGATGAGGATCGTTTCGCATGATTGAACAAGATGGATTGCACGCAGGTTCTCCGGCCGCTTGGGTGGAGA
GGCTATTCGGCTATGACTGGGCACAACAGACAATCGGCTGCTCTGATGCCGCCGTGTTCCGGCTGTCAGC
GCAGGGGCGCCCGGTTCTTTTTGTCAAGACCGACCTGTCCGGTGCCCTGAATGAACTGCAGGACGAGGCA
GCGCGGCTATCGTGGCTGGCCACGACGGGCGTTCCTTGCGCAGCTGTGCTCGACGTTGTCACTGAAGCGG
GAAGGGACTGGCTGCTATTGGGCGAAGTGCCGGGGCAGGATCTCCTGTCATCTCACCTTGCTCCTGCCGA
GAAAGTATCCATCATGGCTGATGCAATGCGGCGGCTGCATACGCTTGATCCGGCTACCTGCCCATTCGAC
CACCAAGCGAAACATCGCATCGAGCGAGCACGTACTCGGATGGAAGCCGGTCTTGTCGATCAGGATGATC
TGGACGAAGAGCATCAGGGGCTCGCGCCAGCCGAACTGTTCGCCAGGCTCAAGGCGCGCATGCCCGACGG
CGAGGATCTCGTCGTGACCCATGGCGATGCCTGCTTGCCGAATATCATGGTGGAAAATGGCCGCTTTTCT
GGATTCATCGACTGTGGCCGGCTGGGTGTGGCGGACCGCTATCAGGACATAGCGTTGGCTACCCGTGATA
TTGCTGAAGAGCTTGGCGGCGAATGGGCTGACCGCTTCCTCGTGCTTTACGGTATCGCCGCTCCCGATTC
GCAGCGCATCGCCTTCTATCGCCTTCTTGACGAGTTCTTCTGAGCGGGACTCTGGGGTTCGCGAAATGAC
CGACCAAGCGACGCCCAACCTGCCATCACGAGATTTCGATTCCACCGCCGCCTTCTATGAAAGGTTGGGC
TTCGGAATCGTTTTCCGGGACGCCGGCTGGATGATCCTCCAGCGCGGGGATCTCATGCTGGAGTTCTTCG
CCCACCCCAACTTGTTTATTGCAGCTTATAATGGTTACAAATAAAGCAATAGCATCACAAATTTCACAAA
TAAAGCATTTTTTTCACTGCATTCTAGTTGTGGTTTGTCCAAACTCATCAATGTATCTTATCATGTCTGT
ATACCGTCGACCTCTAGCTAGAGCTTGGCGTAATCATGGTCATAGCTGTTTCCTGTGTGAAATTGTTATC
CGCTCACAATTCCACACAACATACGAGCCGGAAGCATAAAGTGTAAAGCCTGGGGTGCCTAATGAGTGAG
CTAACTCACATTAATTGCGTTGCGCTCACTGCCCGCTTTCCAGTCGGGAAACCTGTCGTGCCAGCTGCAT
TAATGAATCGGCCAACGCGCGGGGAGAGGCGGTTTGCGTATTGGGCGCTCTTCCGCTTCCTCGCTCACTG
ACTCGCTGCGCTCGGTCGTTCGGCTGCGGCGAGCGGTATCAGCTCACTCAAAGGCGGTAATACGGTTATC
CACAGAATCAGGGGATAACGCAGGAAAGAACATGTGAGCAAAAGGCCAGCAAAAGGCCAGGAACCGTAAA
AAGGCCGCGTTGCTGGCGTTTTTCCATAGGCTCCGCCCCCCTGACGAGCATCACAAAAATCGACGCTCAA
GTCAGAGGTGGCGAAACCCGACAGGACTATAAAGATACCAGGCGTTTCCCCCTGGAAGCTCCCTCGTGCG
CTCTCCTGTTCCGACCCTGCCGCTTACCGGATACCTGTCCGCCTTTCTCCCTTCGGGAAGCGTGGCGCTT
TCTCATAGCTCACGCTGTAGGTATCTCAGTTCGGTGTAGGTCGTTCGCTCCAAGCTGGGCTGTGTGCACG
AACCCCCCGTTCAGCCCGACCGCTGCGCCTTATCCGGTAACTATCGTCTTGAGTCCAACCCGGTAAGACA
CGACTTATCGCCACTGGCAGCAGCCACTGGTAACAGGATTAGCAGAGCGAGGTATGTAGGCGGTGCTACA
GAGTTCTTGAAGTGGTGGCCTAACTACGGCTACACTAGAAGAACAGTATTTGGTATCTGCGCTCTGCTGA
AGCCAGTTACCTTCGGAAAAAGAGTTGGTAGCTCTTGATCCGGCAAACAAACCACCGCTGGTAGCGGTGG
TTTTTTTGTTTGCAAGCAGCAGATTACGCGCAGAAAAAAAGGATCTCAAGAAGATCCTTTGATCTTTTCT
ACGGGGTCTGACGCTCAGTGGAACGAAAACTCACGTTAAGGGATTTTGGTCATGAGATTATCAAAAAGGA
TCTTCACCTAGATCCTTTTAAATTAAAAATGAAGTTTTAAATCAATCTAAAGTATATATGAGTAAACTTG
GTCTGACAGTTACCAATGCTTAATCAGTGAGGCACCTATCTCAGCGATCTGTCTATTTCGTTCATCCATA
GTTGCCTGACTCCCCGTCGTGTAGATAACTACGATACGGGAGGGCTTACCATCTGGCCCCAGTGCTGCAA
TGATACCGCGAGACCCACGCTCACCGGCTCCAGATTTATCAGCAATAAACCAGCCAGCCGGAAGGGCCGA
GCGCAGAAGTGGTCCTGCAACTTTATCCGCCTCCATCCAGTCTATTAATTGTTGCCGGGAAGCTAGAGTA
AGTAGTTCGCCAGTTAATAGTTTGCGCAACGTTGTTGCCATTGCTACAGGCATCGTGGTGTCACGCTCGT
CGTTTGGTATGGCTTCATTCAGCTCCGGTTCCCAACGATCAAGGCGAGTTACATGATCCCCCATGTTGTG
CAAAAAAGCGGTTAGCTCCTTCGGTCCTCCGATCGTTGTCAGAAGTAAGTTGGCCGCAGTGTTATCACTC
ATGGTTATGGCAGCACTGCATAATTCTCTTACTGTCATGCCATCCGTAAGATGCTTTTCTGTGACTGGTG
AGTACTCAACCAAGTCATTCTGAGAATAGTGTATGCGGCGACCGAGTTGCTCTTGCCCGGCGTCAATACG
GGATAATACCGCGCCACATAGCAGAACTTTAAAAGTGCTCATCATTGGAAAACGTTCTTCGGGGCGAAAA
CTCTCAAGGATCTTACCGCTGTTGAGATCCAGTTCGATGTAACCCACTCGTGCACCCAACTGATCTTCAG
CATCTTTTACTTTCACCAGCGTTTCTGGGTGAGCAAAAACAGGAAGGCAAAATGCCGCAAAAAAGGGAAT
AAGGGCGACACGGAAATGTTGAATACTCATACTCTTCCTTTTTCAATATTATTGAAGCATTTATCAGGGT
TATTGTCTCATGAGCGGATACATATTTGAATGTATTTAGAAAAATAAACAAATAGGGGTTCCGCGCACAT
TTCCCCGAAAAGTGCCACCTGACGTCGACGGATCGGGAGATCTCCCGATCCCCTATGGTGCACTCTCAGT
ACAATCTGCTCTGATGCCGCATAGTTAAGCCAGTATCTGCTCCCTGCTTGTGTGTTGGAGGTCGCTGAGT
AGTGCGCGAGCAAAATTTAAGCTACAACAAGGCAAGGCTTGACCGACAATTGCATGAAGAATCTGCTTAG
GGTTAGGCGTTTTGCGCTGCTTCGCGATGTACGGGCCAGATATACGCGTT
Features (pLannotate 1.2.2; 23 found; start..end, strand, type, name):
      1..380     +  enhancer       CMV enhancer: human cytomegalovirus immediate early enhancer
    381..584     +  promoter       CMV promoter: human cytomegalovirus (CMV) immediate early promoter
    580..613     +  LTR            5' LTR (truncated) (fragment): truncated 5' long terminal repeat (LTR) from HIV-1
    629..647     +  promoter       T7 promoter: promoter for bacteriophage T7 RNA polymerase
    680..704     +  protein_bind   attB1: mutant version of attB; recombination site for the Gateway® BP reaction BP Clonase™
    722..1279    +  CDS            ARL8A: ARL8A_HUMAN - Also known as ARL10B, GIE2. Experimental evidence at protein level: Swiss-Prot protein existence level 1. Plays a role in lysosome motility (By similarity). In neurons, mediates the anterograde axonal long-range transport of presynaptic lysosome-related vesicles required for presynaptic biogenesis and synaptic function (By similarity). May play a role in chromosome segregation (By similarity). From Homo sapiens (Human).
   1281..1305    -  protein_bind   attB2: mutant version of attB; recombination site for the Gateway® BP reaction BP Clonase™
   1316..2035    +  CDS            Cycle 3 GFP: Cycle 3 GFP (Crameri et al., 1996) mammalian codon-optimized
   2063..2287    +  polyA_signal   bGH poly(A) signal: bovine growth hormone polyadenylation signal
   2291..2312    +  promoter       SV40 promoter (fragment): SV40 enhancer and early promoter
   2333..2761    +  rep_origin     f1 ori (sequence partly withheld): f1 bacteriophage origin of replication; arrow indicates direction of (+) strand synthesis
   2775..3104    +  promoter       SV40 promoter: SV40 enhancer and early promoter
   3171..3962    +  CDS            neo: KKA2_KLEPN - Also known as kan, nptII. Experimental evidence at protein level: Swiss-Prot protein existence level 1. Resistance to kanamycin, neomycin, paromomycin, ribostamycin, butirosin and gentamicin B. From Klebsiella pneumoniae.
   3988..4146    +  CDS            ble (fragment): BLE_KLEPN - Experimental evidence at protein level: Swiss-Prot protein existence level 1. Binding protein with a strong affinity to the bleomycin family of antibiotics. Binds to CL990; an antimitotic-antibiotic compound. From Klebsiella pneumoniae.
   4141..4262    +  polyA_signal   SV40 poly(A) signal: SV40 polyadenylation signal
   4335..4351    -  protein_bind   lac operator: The lac repressor binds to the lac operator to inhibit transcription in E. coli. This inhibition can be relieved by adding lactose or isopropyl-β-D-thiogalactopyranoside (IPTG). lac repressor encoded by lacI
   4359..4389    -  promoter       lac promoter: promoter for the E. coli lac operon
   4404..4425    -  protein_bind   CAP binding site: CAP binding activates transcription in the presence of cAMP. E. coli catabolite activator protein
   4438..4530    -  CDS            lacI (fragment): lac repressor; lacI; The lac repressor binds to the lac operator to inhibit transcription in E. coli. This inhibition can be relieved by adding lactose or isopropyl-β-D-thiogalactopyranoside (IPTG).
   4713..5301    -  rep_origin     ori: high-copy-number ColE1/pMB1/pBR322/pUC origin of replication
   5472..6332    -  CDS            AmpR: β-lactamase; bla; confers resistance to ampicillin, carbenicillin, and related antibiotics
   6333..6437    -  promoter       AmpR promoter: bla
   6496..6548    -  misc_feature   bom (fragment): basis of mobility region from pBR322
