[The description below was written by a language model from this plasmid's Addgene catalogue record and pLannotate feature annotations shown in this document.]
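Description:
pDEST47-ARL8A-GFP is a mammalian expression plasmid of about 6.7 kb built on the pcDNA-DEST47 Gateway destination backbone. It produces human ARL8A (also known as ARL10B or GIE2), an ARF-family small GTPase associated with lysosome motility and transport, fused at its C terminus to GFP. The ARL8A coding sequence was introduced by Gateway recombination and sits between attB1 and attB2 sites. It is followed directly by the backbone-encoded Cycle 3 GFP open reading frame, a mammalian codon-optimized GFP variant, so that translation reads through the attB2 linker into the fluorescent tag. Transcription is driven by the human cytomegalovirus immediate early enhancer and promoter and terminated by the bovine growth hormone polyadenylation signal. A T7 promoter lies upstream of the insert and could support in vitro transcription.

In E. coli the plasmid replicates from a high-copy ColE1/pUC-type origin and is selected with ampicillin through the β-lactamase gene. An f1 origin is also present, which permits single-stranded DNA production. For mammalian cells, a separate cassette uses the SV40 enhancer/early promoter to drive the neomycin phosphotransferase gene, with an SV40 poly(A) signal, allowing G418 selection of stable transfectants. The annotation also reports several short fragments (HIV-1 LTR, ble, lacI, bom, and lac promoter/operator elements). These appear to be backbone remnants or partial sequence matches rather than functional parts of the design. The construct belongs to a toolbox of plasmids for expressing human ARF-family GTPases. The record gives its purpose as mammalian expression of GFP-tagged ARL8A, which would suit fluorescence-based visualization of the protein in transfected cells.
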