Addgene plasmid #67403: pDEST47-ARL8A-GFP
Purpose: Mammalian expression of hArl8 with C-term GFP tag
Depositing lab: Richard Kahn. Depositing organization: Emory University. Publication: Tool box: Plasmids for the expression or knockdown of human ARF Family GTPases (ARF/ARL/SAR) and their co-expression in bacteria with N-myristoyltransferases. Kerr SC, Kahn RA. Cell Logist. 2015 Sep 21;5(3):e1090523. doi: 10.1080/21592799.2015.1090523. eCollection 2015 Jul-Sep. PubMed 27057421.
Backbone
  Vector backbone: pcDNA-DEST47
  Backbone manufacturer: Life Technologies
  Vector type: Mammalian Expression
  Selectable markers: Neomycin (select with G418)
Growth in bacteria
  Bacterial resistance: Ampicillin, 100 μg/mL
  Growth temperature: 37°C
  Growth strain: DH5alpha
  Copy number: High Copy
Gene/Insert
  Gene/Insert name: ARL8A (alt name: pRK14n-D47)
  Species: H. sapiens (human)
  Entrez Gene: ARL8A (a.k.a. ARL10B, GIE2)
  Promoter: CMV
  Tag / fusion protein: GFP (C terminal on backbone)
  Cloning method: Gateway Cloning
  Sequencing primers: 5′ CMV-F; 3′ GFP-R
Terms and licenses: Academic/Nonprofit Terms; Industry Terms: Not Available to Industry
How to cite: pDEST47-ARL8A-GFP was a gift from Richard Kahn (Addgene plasmid # 67403 ; http://n2t.net/addgene:67403 ; RRID:Addgene_67403)
