>Addgene plasmid #67403 | pDEST47-ARL8A-GFP | addgene partial sequence | sequence record 118898 | GFPfusionREV 5'-CTCCACTGACAGAAAATTTG-3'
ACAAGAATTGGGACAACTCCAGTGAAAAGTTCTTCTCCTTTGCTAGCCATTCTAGATCGAACCACTTTGT
ACAAGAAAGCTGGGTCGCTTCTCCGTGACTTCGAGTGTTGAATAAGCCACTGTAGGGTGATGTCAATGTT
GTCCTTTTCTTTGCAAGAGATGGAGTAGCAGCAGATCTCTCGGTCCTGGATGGCAGACAGATTCATTTTC
TCAATCAGCTCCTTCTCATCCAATGCTCCCGGAAGGTCTCGCTTGTTACCCAGGACTAAGACCGGGATGC
CCTGCAGCTGAGGTTTGTCCAGTAGGTTGTGGAGCTCGTTCTTAGAGGCCTCAATCTTCTCCTGGTCAGC
AGCATCCACCATGTACACGATGGCGCTCACTCCTCGGCAGTAGCGCTCCCACATGCTGCGGAAACGCGGC
TGTCCCCCAATGTCCCAGAGCTTGATAGTCACATTCCCTTTGGTGATTTTGCGCATGTTGAAACCCACGG
TGGGGATCATGTCCTCGTTGAACTGTCCTGACGCGATCACGTTGACGAAGGTGGTCTTGCCCGAGTACTG
AAGCCCGACCAGCGTGAGCTCCATCTCCTCCTTCCAGAATAGGGCCTTGAACCAGTCCAGCAGCTTGTTG
AACAAAGCGATCATGGTTCTATCTCCTTCTAAGCCTGCTTTTTTGTACAAACTTGTTTGATCAAGCTTAA
CTAGCCAGCTTGGGTCTCCCTATAGTGAGTCGTATTAATTTCGATAAGCCAGTAAGCAGTGGGTTCTCTA
GTTAGCCAGAGAGCTCTGCTTATATAGACCTCCCACCGTACACGCCTACCGCCCATTTGCGTCAATGGGG
CGGAGTTGTTACGACATTTTGGAAAGTCCCGTTGATTTTGGTGCCAAAACAAACTCCCATTGACGTCAAT
GGGGTGGAGACTTGGAAATCCCCGTGAGTCA
